>Addgene plasmid #165776 | pdSCP | addgene full sequence | sequence record 335007 | Addgene NGS Result
GGTTTGCGTATTGGGCGCTCTTCCGCTTCCTCGCTCACTGACTCGCTGCGCTCGGTCGTTCGGCTGCGGC
GAGCGGTATCAGCTCACTCAAAGGCGGTAATACGGTTATCCACAGAATCAGGGGATAACGCAGGAAAGAA
CATGTGAGCAAAAGGCCAGCAAAAGGCCAGGAACCGTAAAAAGGCCGCGTTGCTGGCGTTTTTCCATAGG
CTCCGCCCCCCTGACGAGCATCACAAAAATCGACGCTCAAGTCAGAGGTGGCGAAACCCGACAGGACTAT
AAAGATACCAGGCGTTTCCCCCTGGAAGCTCCCTCGTGCGCTCTCCTGTTCCGACCCTGCCGCTTACCGG
ATACCTGTCCGCCTTTCTCCCTTCGGGAAGCGTGGCGCTTTCTCATAGCTCACGCTGTAGGTATCTCAGT
TCGGTGTAGGTCGTTCGCTCCAAGCTGGGCTGTGTGCACGAACCCCCCGTTCAGCCCGACCGCTGCGCCT
TATCCGGTAACTATCGTCTTGAGTCCAACCCGGTAAGACACGACTTATCGCCACTGGCAGCAGCCACTGG
TAACAGGATTAGCAGAGCGAGGTATGTAGGCGGTGCTACAGAGTTCTTGAAGTGGTGGCCTAACTACGGC
TACACTAGAAGAACAGTATTTGGTATCTGCGCTCTGCTGAAGCCAGTTACCTTCGGAAAAAGAGTTGGTA
GCTCTTGATCCGGCAAACAAACCACCGCTGGTAGCGGTGGTTTTTTTGTTTGCAAGCAGCAGATTACGCG
CAGAAAAAAAGGATCTCAAGAAGATCCTTTGATCTTTTCTACGGGGTCTGACGCTCAGTGGAACGAAAAC
TCACGTTAAGGGATTTTGGTCATGAGATTATCAAAAAGGATCTTCACCTAGATCCTTTTAAATTAAAAAT
GAAGTTTTAAATCAATCTAAAGTATATATGAGTAAACTTGGTCTGACAGTTACCAATGCTTAATCAGTGA
GGCACCTATCTCAGCGATCTGTCTATTTCGTTCATCCATAGTTGCCTGACTCCCCGTCGTGTAGATAACT
ACGATACGGGAGGGCTTACCATCTGGCCCCAGTGCTGCAATGATACCGCGCGACCCACGCTCACCGGCTC
CAGATTTATCAGCAATAAACCAGCCAGCCGGAAGGGCCGAGCGCAGAAGTGGTCCTGCAACTTTATCCGC
CTCCATCCAGTCTATTAATTGTTGCCGGGAAGCTAGAGTAAGTAGTTCGCCAGTTAATAGTTTGCGCAAC
GTTGTTGCCATTGCTACAGGCATCGTGGTGTCACGCTCGTCGTTTGGTATGGCTTCATTCAGCTCCGGTT
CCCAACGATCAAGGCGAGTTACATGATCCCCCATGTTGTGCAAAAAAGCGGTTAGCTCCTTCGGTCCTCC
GATCGTTGTCAGAAGTAAGTTGGCCGCAGTGTTATCACTCATGGTTATGGCAGCACTGCATAATTCTCTT
ACTGTCATGCCATCCGTAAGATGCTTTTCTGTGACTGGTGAGTACTCAACCAAGTCATTCTGAGAATAGT
GTATGCGGCGACCGAGTTGCTCTTGCCCGGCGTCAATACGGGATAATACCGCGCCACATAGCAGAACTTT
AAAAGTGCTCATCATTGGAAAACGTTCTTCGGGGCGAAAACTCTCAAGGATCTTACCGCTGTTGAGATCC
AGTTCGATGTAACCCACTCGTGCACCCAACTGATCTTCAGCATCTTTTACTTTCACCAGCGTTTCTGGGT
GAGCAAAAACAGGAAGGCAAAATGCCGCAAAAAAGGGAATAAGGGCGACACGGAAATGTTGAATACTCAT
ACTCTTCCTTTTTCAATATTATTGAAGCATTTATCAGGGTTATTGTCTCATGAGCGGATACATATTTGAA
TGTATTTAGAAAAATAAACAAATAGGGGTTCCGCGCACATTTCCCCGAAAAGTGCCACCTGATGCGGTGT
GAAATACCGCACAGATGCGTAAGGAGAAAATACCGCATCAGGAAATTGTAAGCGTTAATATTTTGTTAAA
ATTCGCGTTAAATTTTTGTTAAATCAGCTCATTTTTTAACCAATAGGCCGAAATCGGCAAAATCCCTTAT
AAATCAAAAGAATAGACCGAGATAGGGT
[37 nt withheld, positions 2129-2165]
AAAGAACGTGGACTCCAACGTCAAAGGGCGAAAAACCGTCTATCAGGGCGCTGGCCCACTACGTGAACCA
TCACCCT
[91 nt withheld, positions 2243-2333]
G
[124 nt withheld, positions 2335-2458]
CCATTCGCCATTCAGGCTGCGCAACTGTTGGGAAGGGCGATCGGTGCGGGCCTCTTCGCTATTACGCCAG
CTGGCGAAAGGGGGATGTGCTGCAAGGCGATTAAGTTGGGTAACGCCAGGGTTTTCCCAGTCACGACGTT
GTAAAACGACGGCCAGTGAATTGTAATACGACTCACTATAGGGCGAATTGGGCCCGACGTCGCATGCTCC
CGGCCGCCATGGCGGCCGCGGGAATTCGATTGGGCGATGAGTGGTCTCGCATTTGGTTTGGTATGCGTCT
TGTGATTCAAAGTTGGCTTATTCAAAGGATATTAACGAAGGCAGCGGCACGTCTGCTCGGCTCGAACATT
CATTCACAACTGATGCTCTCAGCCACCCCGCGCCCTTTTATACCGCTGCGCTCGATCCCCGGGCGAGCTC
GGGACGAGACCACTCATCGCCCAATCACTAGTGAATTCGCGGCCGCCTGCAGGTCGACCATATGGGAGAG
CTCCCAACGCGTTGGATGCATAGCTTGAGTATTCTATAGTGTCACCTAAATAGCTTGGCGTAATCATGGT
CATAGCTGTTTCCTGTGTGAAATTGTTATCCGCTCACAATTCCACACAACATACGAGCCGGAAGCATAAA
GTGTAAAGCCTGGGGTGCCTAATGAGTGAGCTAACTCACATTAATTGCGTTGCGCTCACTGCCCGCTTTC
CAGTCGGGAAACCTGTCGTGCCAGCTGCATTAATGAATCGGCCAACGCGCGGGGAGAGGC
Features (pLannotate 1.2.2; 13 found; start..end, strand, type, name):
    201..789     -  rep_origin     ori: high-copy-number ColE1/pMB1/pBR322/pUC origin of replication
    960..1820    -  CDS            AmpR: β-lactamase; bla; confers resistance to ampicillin, carbenicillin, and related antibiotics
   1821..1925    -  promoter       AmpR promoter: bla
   1952..2002    +  misc_feature   bom (fragment): basis of mobility region from pBR322
   2003..2458    -  rep_origin     f1 ori (sequence partly withheld): f1 bacteriophage origin of replication; arrow indicates direction of (+) strand synthesis
   2462..2619    -  CDS            lacZα (fragment): LacZα fragment of β-galactosidase; lacZ fragment
   2622..2640    +  promoter       T7 promoter: promoter for bacteriophage T7 RNA polymerase
   2907..2969    -  CDS            VESPI_VESMG (fragment): Experimental evidence at protein level: Swiss-Prot protein existence level 1. Shows contractile activity on isolated ileum smooth muscle. From Vespa magnifica (Hornet).
   2981..2999    -  promoter       SP6 promoter: promoter for bacteriophage SP6 RNA polymerase
   3041..3057    -  protein_bind   lac operator: The lac repressor binds to the lac operator to inhibit transcription in E. coli. This inhibition can be relieved by adding lactose or isopropyl-β-D-thiogalactopyranoside (IPTG). lac repressor encoded by lacI
   3065..3095    -  promoter       lac promoter: promoter for the E. coli lac operon
   3110..3131    -  protein_bind   CAP binding site: CAP binding activates transcription in the presence of cAMP. E. coli catabolite activator protein
   3144..18      -  CDS            lacI (fragment) (across the origin): lac repressor; lacI; The lac repressor binds to the lac operator to inhibit transcription in E. coli. This inhibition can be relieved by adding lactose or isopropyl-β-D-thiogalactopyranoside (IPTG).
