[The description below was written by a language model from this plasmid's Addgene catalogue record and pLannotate feature annotations shown in this document.]
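Description:
pdSCP is a small part-donor plasmid that carries dSCP, a 155 bp minimal synthetic Drosophila core promoter, in the pUPD backbone. The repository classifies it as an insect expression vector, but the annotated sequence (about 3.2 kb) contains no reporter, coding payload or fly transformation elements. It is therefore best understood as a cloning-stage module that supplies the promoter for assembly into larger constructs. Propagation in E. coli relies on a high-copy ColE1/pUC-type origin, with selection through the β-lactamase (AmpR) gene and its own promoter. An f1 phage origin and a short fragment of the pBR322 bom region are also present.

The insert itself is not annotated in the feature table. It presumably lies in the unannotated stretch between the T7 and SP6 phage promoters, which flank the cloning region. This region sits within a disrupted lacZα cassette with the lac promoter, lac operator and CAP binding site, plus a residual lacI fragment, an arrangement typical of blue/white screening vectors. A short hit to a hornet peptide in the same interval is almost certainly a spurious annotation match, not a designed element.

A core promoter of this kind provides the basal transcription initiation motifs but drives little expression on its own. The depositor accordingly notes that it needs an enhancer element for full activity and labels it a "mini-promoter". It was deposited with work on multiplexed drug-based selection and counterselection in Drosophila. The record does not state the cloning sites used or which downstream constructs incorporate the part.
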