Addgene plasmid #165776: pdSCP
Purpose: Minimal synthetic Drosophila core promoter, requires enhancer element for full expression
Depositing lab: Koen Venken. Depositing organization: Baylor College of Medicine. Publication: Multiplexed drug-based selection and counterselection genetic manipulations in Drosophila. Matinyan N, Karkhanis MS, Gonzalez Y, Jain A, Saltzman A, Malovannaya A, Sarrion-Perdigones A, Dierick HA, Venken KJT. Cell Rep. 2021 Sep 14;36(11):109700. doi: 10.1016/j.celrep.2021.109700. PubMed 34525356.
Backbone
  Vector backbone: pUPD
  Backbone size w/o insert (bp): 2790
  Vector type: Insect Expression
Growth in bacteria
  Bacterial resistance: Ampicillin, 100 μg/mL
  Growth temperature: 37°C
  Growth strain: DH10B
  Copy number: High Copy
Gene/Insert
  Gene/Insert name: dSCP
  Species: D. melanogaster (fly)
  Insert size (bp): 155
  Cloning method: Restriction Enzyme; 5′ cloning site Unknown (unknown if destroyed)
Terms and licenses: Academic/Nonprofit Terms; Industry Terms: Not Available to Industry
Depositor comments: Mini-Prom
How to cite: pdSCP was a gift from Koen Venken (Addgene plasmid # 165776 ; http://n2t.net/addgene:165776 ; RRID:Addgene_165776)
